>Addgene plasmid #115452 | pXPR_BRD003-sgRBFOX1-2098 | addgene full sequence | sequence record 222468 | Addgene NGS Result
GTTTTAGAGCTAGAAATAGCAAGTTAAAATAAGGCTAGTCCGTTATCAACTTGAAAAAGTGGCACCGAGT
CGGTGCTTTTTTAAGCTTGGCGTAACTAGATCTTGAGACAAATGGCAGTATTCATCCACAATTTTAAAAG
AAAAGGGGGGATTGGGGGGTACAGTGCAGGGGAAAGAATAGTAGACATAATAGCAACAGACATACAAACT
AAAGAATTACAAAAACAAATTACAAAAATTCAAAATTTTCGGGTTTATTACAGGGACAGCAGAGATCCAC
TTTGGCGCCGGCTCGAGGGGGCCCGGGTGCAAAGATGGATAAAGTTTTAAACAGAGAGGAATCTTTGCAG
CTAATGGACCTTCTAGGTCTTGAAAGGAGTGGGAATTGGCTCCGGTGCCCGTCAGTGGGCAGAGCGCACA
TCGCCCACAGTCCCCGAGAAGTTGGGGGGAGGGGTCGGCAATTGATCCGGTGCCTAGAGAAGGTGGCGCG
GGGTAAACTGGGAAAGTGATGTCGTGTACTGGCTCCGCCTTTTTCCCGAGGGTGGGGGAGAACCGTATAT
AAGTGCAGTAGTCGCCGTGAACGTTCTTTTTCGCAACGGGTTTGCCGCCAGAACACAGGTAAGTGCCGTG
TGTGGTTCCCGCGGGCCTGGCCTCTTTACGGGTTATGGCCCTTGCGTGCCTTGAATTACTTCCACCTGGC
TGCAGTACGTGATTCTTGATCCCGAGCTTCGGGTTGGAAGTGGGTGGGAGAGTTCGAGGCCTTGCGCTTA
AGGAGCCCCTTCGCCTCGTGCTTGAGTTGAGGCCTGGCCTGGGCGCTGGGGCCGCCGCGTGCGAATCTGG
TGGCACCTTCGCGCCTGTCTCGCTGCTTTCGATAAGTCTCTAGCCATTTAAAATTTTTGATGACCTGCTG
CGACGCTTTTTTTCTGGCAAGATAGTCTTGTAAATGCGGGCCAAGATCTGCACACTGGTATTTCGGTTTT
TGGGGCCGCGGGCGGCGACGGGGCCCGTGCGTCCCAGCGCACATGTTCGGCGAGGCGGGGCCTGCGAGCG
CGGCCACCGAGAATCGGACGGGGGTAGTCTCAAGCTGGCCGGCCTGCTCTGGTGCCTGGCCTCGCGCCGC
CGTGTATCGCCCCGCCCTGGGCGGCAAGGCTGGCCCGGTCGGCACCAGTTGCGTGAGCGGAAAGATGGCC
GCTTCCCGGCCCTGCTGCAGGGAGCTCAAAATGGAGGACGCGGCGCTCGGGAGAGCGGGCGGGTGAGTCA
CCCACACAAAGGAAAAGGGCCTTTCCGTCCTCAGCCGTCGCTTCATGTGACTCCACGGAGTACCGGGCGC
CGTCCAGGCACCTCGATTAGTTCTCGAGCTTTTGGAGTACGTCGTCTTTAGGTTGGGGGGAGGGGTTTTA
TGCGATGGAGTTTCCCCACACTGAGTGGGTGGAGACTGAAGTTAGGCCAGCTTGGCACTTGATGTAATTC
TCCTTGGAATTTGCCCTTTTTGAGTTTGGATCTTGGTTCATTCTCAAGCCTCAGACAGTGGTTCAAAGTT
TTTTTCTTCCATTTCAGGTGTCGTGACGTACGGCCACCATGACCGAGTACAAGCCCACGGTGCGCCTCGC
CACCCGCGACGACGTCCCCAGGGCCGTACGCACCCTCGCCGCCGCGTTCGCCGACTACCCCGCCACGCGC
CACACCGTCGATCCGGACCGCCACATCGAGCGGGTCACCGAGCTGCAAGAACTCTTCCTCACGCGCGTCG
GGCTCGACATCGGCAAGGTGTGGGTCGCGGACGACGGCGCCGCCGTGGCGGTCTGGACCACGCCGGAGAG
CGTCGAAGCGGGGGCGGTGTTCGCCGAGATCGGCCCGCGCATGGCCGAGTTGAGCGGTTCCCGGCTGGCC
GCGCAGCAACAGATGGAAGGCCTCCTGGCGCCGCACCGGCCCAAGGAGCCCGCGTGGTTCCTGGCCACCG
TCGGAGTCTCGCCCGACCACCAGGGCAAGGGTCTGGGCAGCGCCGTCGTGCTCCCCGGAGTGGAGGCGGC
CGAGCGCGCCGGGGTGCCCGCCTTCCTGGAGACCTCCGCGCCCCGCAACCTCCCCTTCTACGAGCGGCTC
GGCTTCACCGTCACCGCCGACGTCGAGGTGCCCGAAGGACCGCGCACCTGGTGCATGACCCGCAAGCCCG
GTGCCTGAACGCGTTAAGTCGACAATCAACCTCTGGATTACAAAATTTGTGAAAGATTGACTGGTATTCT
TAACTATGTTGCTCCTTTTACGCTATGTGGATACGCTGCTTTAATGCCTTTGTATCATGCTATTGCTTCC
CGTATGGCTTTCATTTTCTCCTCCTTGTATAAATCCTGGTTGCTGTCTCTTTATGAGGAGTTGTGGCCCG
TTGTCAGGCAACGTGGCGTGGTGTGCACTGTGTTTGCTGACGCAACCCCCACTGGTTGGGGCATTGCCAC
CACCTGTCAGCTCCTTTCCGGGACTTTCGCTTTCCCCCTCCCTATTGCCACGGCGGAACTCATCGCCGCC
TGCCTTGCCCGCTGCTGGACAGGGGCTCGGCTGTTGGGCACTGACAATTCCGTGGTGTTGTCGGGGAAAT
CATCGTCCTTTCCTTGGCTGCTCGCCTGTGTTGCCACCTGGATTCTGCGCGGGACGTCCTTCTGCTACGT
CCCTTCGGCCCTCAATCCAGCGGACCTTCCTTCCCGCGGCCTGCTGCCGGCTCTGCGGCCTCTTCCGCGT
CTTCGCCTTCGCCCTCAGACGAGTCGGATCTCCCTTTGGGCCGCCTCCCCGCGTCGACTTTAAGACCAAT
GACTTACAAGGCAGCTGTAGATCTTAGCCACTTTTTAAAAGAAAAGGGGGGACTGGAAGGGCTAATTCAC
TCCCAACGAAGACAAGATCTGCTTTTTGCTTGTACTGGGTCTCTCTGGTTAGACCAGATCTGAGCCTGGG
AGCTCTCTGGCTAACTAGGGAACCCACTGCTTAAGCCTCAATAAAGCTTGCCTTGAGTGCTTCAAGTAGT
GTGTGCCCGTCTGTTGTGTGACTCTGGTAACTAGAGATCCCTCAGACCCTTTTAGTCAGTGTGGAAAATC
TCTAGCAGTACGTATAGTAGTTCATGTCATCTTATTATTCAGTATTTATAACTTGCAAAGAAATGAATAT
CAGAGAGTGAGAGGAACTTGTTTATTGCAGCTTATAATGGTTACAAATAAAGCAATAGCATCACAAATTT
CACAAATAAAGCATTTTTTTCACTGCATTCTAGTTGTGGTTTGTCCAAACTCATCAATGTATCTTATCAT
GTCTGGCTCTAGCTATCCCGCCCCTAACTCCGCCCATCCCGCCCCTAACTCCGCCCAGTTCCGCCCATTC
TCCGCCCCATGGCTGACTAATTTTTTTTATTTATGCAGAGGCCGAGGCCGCCTCGGCCTCTGAGCTATTC
CAGAAGTAGTGAGGAGGCTTTTTTGGAGGCCTAGGGACGTACCCAATTCGCCCTATAGTGAGTCGTATTA
CGCGCGCTCACTGGCCGTCGTTTTACAACGTCGTGACTGGGAAAACCCTGGCGTTACCCAACTTAATCGC
CTTGCAGCACATCCCCCTTTCGCCAGCTGGCGTAATAGCGAAGAGGCCCGCACCGATCGCCCTTCCCAAC
AGTTGCGCAGCCTGAATGGCGAATGGG
[124 nt withheld, positions 3668-3791]
C
[91 nt withheld, positions 3793-3883]
A
[49 nt withheld, positions 3885-3933]
CCTTTGACGTTGGAGTCCACGTTCTTT
[37 nt withheld, positions 3961-3997]
ACCCTATCTCGGTCTATTCTTTTGATTTATAAGGGATTTTGCCGATTTCGGCCTATTGGTTAAAAAATGA
GCTGATTTAACAAAAATTTAACGCGAATTTTAACAAAATATTAACGCTTACAATTTAGGTGGCACTTTTC
GGGGAAATGTGCGCGGAACCCCTATTTGTTTATTTTTCTAAATACATTCAAATATGTATCCGCTCATGAG
ACAATAACCCTGATAAATGCTTCAATAATATTGAAAAAGGAAGAGTATGAGTATTCAACATTTCCGTGTC
GCCCTTATTCCCTTTTTTGCGGCATTTTGCCTTCCTGTTTTTGCTCACCCAGAAACGCTGGTGAAAGTAA
AAGATGCTGAAGATCAGTTGGGTGCACGAGTGGGTTACATCGAACTGGATCTCAACAGCGGTAAGATCCT
TGAGAGTTTTCGCCCCGAAGAACGTTTTCCAATGATGAGCACTTTTAAAGTTCTGCTATGTGGCGCGGTA
TTATCCCGTATTGACGCCGGGCAAGAGCAACTCGGTCGCCGCATACACTATTCTCAGAATGACTTGGTTG
AGTACTCACCAGTCACAGAAAAGCATCTTACGGATGGCATGACAGTAAGAGAATTATGCAGTGCTGCCAT
AACCATGAGTGATAACACTGCGGCCAACTTACTTCTGACAACGATCGGAGGACCGAAGGAGCTAACCGCT
TTTTTGCACAACATGGGGGATCATGTAACTCGCCTTGATCGTTGGGAACCGGAGCTGAATGAAGCCATAC
CAAACGACGAGCGTGACACCACGATGCCTGTAGCAATGGCAACAACGTTGCGCAAACTATTAACTGGCGA
ACTACTTACTCTAGCTTCCCGGCAACAATTAATAGACTGGATGGAGGCGGATAAAGTTGCAGGACCACTT
CTGCGCTCGGCCCTTCCGGCTGGCTGGTTTATTGCTGATAAATCTGGAGCCGGTGAGCGTGGGTCTCGCG
GTATCATTGCAGCACTGGGGCCAGATGGTAAGCCCTCCCGTATCGTAGTTATCTACACGACGGGGAGTCA
GGCAACTATGGATGAACGAAATAGACAGATCGCTGAGATAGGTGCCTCACTGATTAAGCATTGGTAACTG
TCAGACCAAGTTTACTCATATATACTTTAGATTGATTTAAAACTTCATTTTTAATTTAAAAGGATCTAGG
TGAAGATCCTTTTTGATAATCTCATGACCAAAATCCCTTAACGTGAGTTTTCGTTCCACTGAGCGTCAGA
CCCCGTAGAAAAGATCAAAGGATCTTCTTGAGATCCTTTTTTTCTGCGCGTAATCTGCTGCTTGCAAACA
AAAAAACCACCGCTACCAGCGGTGGTTTGTTTGCCGGATCAAGAGCTACCAACTCTTTTTCCGAAGGTAA
CTGGCTTCAGCAGAGCGCAGATACCAAATACTGTTCTTCTAGTGTAGCCGTAGTTAGGCCACCACTTCAA
GAACTCTGTAGCACCGCCTACATACCTCGCTCTGCTAATCCTGTTACCAGTGGCTGCTGCCAGTGGCGAT
AAGTCGTGTCTTACCGGGTTGGACTCAAGACGATAGTTACCGGATAAGGCGCAGCGGTCGGGCTGAACGG
GGGGTTCGTGCACACAGCCCAGCTTGGAGCGAACGACCTACACCGAACTGAGATACCTACAGCGTGAGCT
ATGAGAAAGCGCCACGCTTCCCGAAGGGAGAAAGGCGGACAGGTATCCGGTAAGCGGCAGGGTCGGAACA
GGAGAGCGCACGAGGGAGCTTCCAGGGGGAAACGCCTGGTATCTTTATAGTCCTGTCGGGTTTCGCCACC
TCTGACTTGAGCGTCGATTTTTGTGATGCTCGTCAGGGGGGCGGAGCCTATGGAAAAACGCCAGCAACGC
GGCCTTTTTACGGTTCCTGGCCTTTTGCTGGCCTTTTGCTCACATGTTCTTTCCTGCGTTATCCCCTGAT
TCTGTGGATAACCGTATTACCGCCTTTGAGTGAGCTGATACCGCTCGCCGCAGCCGAACGACCGAGCGCA
GCGAGTCAGTGAGCGAGGAAGCGGAAGAGCGCCCAATACGCAAACCGCCTCTCCCCGCGCGTTGGCCGAT
TCATTAATGCAGCTGGCACGACAGGTTTCCCGACTGGAAAGCGGGCAGTGAGCGCAACGCAATTAATGTG
AGTTAGCTCACTCATTAGGCACCCCAGGCTTTACACTTTATGCTTCCGGCTCGTATGTTGTGTGGAATTG
TGAGCGGATAACAATTTCACACAGGAAACAGCTATGACCATGATTACGCCAAGCGCGCAATTAACCCTCA
CTAAAGGGAACAAAAGCTGGAGCTGCAAGCTTAATGTAGTCTTATGCAATACTCTTGTAGTCTTGCAACA
TGGTAACGATGAGTTAGCAACATGCCTTACAAGGAGAGAAAAAGCACCGTGCATGCCGATTGGTGGAAGT
AAGGTGGTACGATCGTGCCTTATTAGGAAGGCAACAGACGGGTCTGACATGGATTGGACGAACCACTGAA
TTGCCGCATTGCAGAGATATTGTATTTAAGTGCCTAGCTCGATACATAAACGGGTCTCTCTGGTTAGACC
AGATCTGAGCCTGGGAGCTCTCTGGCTAACTAGGGAACCCACTGCTTAAGCCTCAATAAAGCTTGCCTTG
AGTGCTTCAAGTAGTGTGTGCCCGTCTGTTGTGTGACTCTGGTAACTAGAGATCCCTCAGACCCTTTTAG
TCAGTGTGGAAAATCTCTAGCAGTGGCGCCCGAACAGGGACTTGAAAGCGAAAGGGAAACCAGAGGAGCT
CTCTCGACGCAGGACTCGGCTTGCTGAAGCGCGCACGGCAAGAGGCGAGGGGCGGCGACTGGTGAGTACG
CCAAAAATTTTGACTAGCGGAGGCTAGAAGGAGAGAGATGGGTGCGAGAGCGTCAGTATTAAGCGGGGGA
GAATTAGATCGCGATGGGAAAAAATTCGGTTAAGGCCAGGGGGAAAGAAAAAATATAAATTAAAACATAT
AGTATGGGCAAGCAGGGAGCTAGAACGATTCGCAGTTAATCCTGGCCTGTTAGAAACATCAGAAGGCTGT
AGACAAATACTGGGACAGCTACAACCATCCCTTCAGACAGGATCAGAAGAACTTAGATCATTATATAATA
CAGTAGCAACCCTCTATTGTGTGCATCAAAGGATAGAGATAAAAGACACCAAGGAAGCTTTAGACAAGAT
AGAGGAAGAGCAAAACAAAAGTAAGACCACCGCACAGCAAGCGGCCGCTGATCTTCAGACCTGGAGGAGG
AGATATGAGGGACAATTGGAGAAGTGAATTATATAAATATAAAGTAGTAAAAATTGAACCATTAGGAGTA
GCACCCACCAAGGCAAAGAGAAGAGTGGTGCAGAGAGAAAAAAGAGCAGTGGGAATAGGAGCTTTGTTCC
TTGGGTTCTTGGGAGCAGCAGGAAGCACTATGGGCGCAGCGTCAATGACGCTGACGGTACAGGCCAGACA
ATTATTGTCTGGTATAGTGCAGCAGCAGAACAATTTGCTGAGGGCTATTGAGGCGCAACAGCATCTGTTG
CAACTCACAGTCTGGGGCATCAAGCAGCTCCAGGCAAGAATCCTGGCTGTGGAAAGATACCTAAAGGATC
AACAGCTCCTGGGGATTTGGGGTTGCTCTGGAAAACTCATTTGCACCACTGCTGTGCCTTGGAATGCTAG
TTGGAGTAATAAATCTCTGGAACAGATTTGGAATCACACGACCTGGATGGAGTGGGACAGAGAAATTAAC
AATTACACAAGCTTAATACACTCCTTAATTGAAGAATCGCAAAACCAGCAAGAAAAGAATGAACAAGAAT
TATTGGAATTAGATAAATGGGCAAGTTTGTGGAATTGGTTTAACATAACAAATTGGCTGTGGTATATAAA
ATTATTCATAATGATAGTAGGAGGCTTGGTAGGTTTAAGAATAGTTTTTGCTGTACTTTCTATAGTGAAT
AGAGTTAGGCAGGGATATTCACCATTATCGTTTCAGACCCACCTCCCAACCCCGAGGGGACCCAGAGAGG
GCCTATTTCCCATGATTCCTTCATATTTGCATATACGATACAAGGCTGTTAGAGAGATAATTAGAATTAA
TTTGACTGTAAACACAAAGATATTAGTACAAAATACGTGACGTAGAAAGTAATAATTTCTTGGGTAGTTT
GCAGTTTTAAAATTATGTTTTAAAATGGACTATCATATGCTTACCGTAACTTGAAAGTATTTCGATTTCT
TGGCTTTATATATCTTGTGGAAAGGACGAAACACCGAAGTATATACAAGTGAACTG
Features (pLannotate 1.2.2; 29 found; start..end, strand, type, name):
      1..76      +  misc_RNA       gRNA scaffold: guide RNA scaffold for the Streptococcus pyogenes CRISPR/Cas9 system
    132..249     +  misc_feature   cPPT/CTS: central polypurine tract and central termination sequence of HIV-1
    315..381     +  CDS            small t antigen (fragment): SV40 (simian virus 40) small t antigen
    407..618     +  promoter       EF-1α core promoter: core promoter for human elongation factor EF-1α
    619..1557    +  intron         EF-1α intron A: intron upstream of the start codon of human EF-1α
   1579..2178    +  CDS            PuroR (fragment): puromycin N-acetyltransferase; pac from Streptomyces; confers resistance to puromycin
   2194..2782    +  misc_feature   WPRE: woodchuck hepatitis virus posttranscriptional regulatory element
   2833..2852    +  misc_feature   cPPT/CTS (fragment): central polypurine tract and central termination sequence of HIV-1
   2854..3087    +  LTR            3' LTR (ΔU3): self-inactivating 3' long terminal repeat (LTR) from HIV-1
   3165..3286    +  polyA_signal   SV40 poly(A) signal: SV40 polyadenylation signal
   3326..3461    +  rep_origin     SV40 ori: SV40 origin of replication
   3482..3500    -  promoter       T7 promoter: promoter for bacteriophage T7 RNA polymerase
   3508..3663    +  CDS            lacZα (fragment): LacZα fragment of β-galactosidase; lacZ fragment
   3668..4096    +  rep_origin     f1 ori (sequence partly withheld): f1 bacteriophage origin of replication; arrow indicates direction of (+) strand synthesis
   4149..4253    +  promoter       AmpR promoter: bla
   4254..5114    +  CDS            AmpR: β-lactamase; bla; confers resistance to ampicillin, carbenicillin, and related antibiotics
   5285..5873    +  rep_origin     ori: high-copy-number ColE1/pMB1/pBR322/pUC origin of replication
   6056..6148    +  CDS            lacI (fragment): lac repressor; lacI; The lac repressor binds to the lac operator to inhibit transcription in E. coli. This inhibition can be relieved by adding lactose or isopropyl-β-D-thiogalactopyranoside (IPTG).
   6161..6182    +  protein_bind   CAP binding site: CAP binding activates transcription in the presence of cAMP. E. coli catabolite activator protein
   6197..6227    +  promoter       lac promoter: promoter for the E. coli lac operon
   6235..6251    +  protein_bind   lac operator: The lac repressor binds to the lac operator to inhibit transcription in E. coli. This inhibition can be relieved by adding lactose or isopropyl-β-D-thiogalactopyranoside (IPTG). lac repressor encoded by lacI
   6296..6314    +  promoter       T3 promoter: promoter for bacteriophage T3 RNA polymerase
   6342..6568    +  promoter       RSV promoter: Rous sarcoma virus enhancer/promoter
   6569..6749    +  LTR            5' LTR (truncated): truncated 5' long terminal repeat (LTR) from HIV-1
   6796..6921    +  misc_feature   HIV-1 Ψ: packaging signal of human immunodeficiency virus type 1
   6905..7268    +  CDS            HIV-1 gag (fragment): gag protein from human immunodeficiency virus 1; gag
   7414..7647    +  misc_feature   RRE: The Rev response element (RRE) of HIV-1 allows for Rev-dependent mRNA export from the nucleus to the cytoplasm.
   8024..8050    +  CDS            Rev (fragment): human immunodeficiency virus 1 (HIV-1) Rev protein; rev; enhances nuclear export of unspliced and incompletely spliced viral mRNAs
   8054..8294    +  promoter       U6 promoter: RNA polymerase III promoter for human U6 snRNA
