[The description below was written by a language model from this plasmid's Addgene catalogue record and pLannotate feature annotations shown in this document.]
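Description:
pXPR_BRD003-sgRBFOX1-2098 is a lentiviral CRISPR guide-expression plasmid built on the pXPR_BRD003 backbone from the Broad Institute Genetic Perturbation Platform. It carries a single guide RNA directed against human RBFOX1 (also known as A2BP1 or FOX-1). In bacteria it is maintained through a high-copy ColE1/pUC-type origin with ampicillin selection via β-lactamase. The backbone also retains an f1 origin, an SV40 origin, and remnants of lac and T7/T3 cloning elements. The full sequence record is 8,323 nt and circular, so the human U6 promoter annotated at the end of the numbering reads directly across the origin into the 20-nt spacer and the Streptococcus pyogenes Cas9 gRNA scaffold annotated at the start.

The viral portion is a third-generation, self-inactivating design. An RSV promoter drives a truncated HIV-1 5' LTR, followed by the Ψ packaging signal with a gag fragment, the Rev response element, and a cPPT/CTS, and it closes with a ΔU3 3' LTR and an SV40 polyadenylation signal. Between the LTRs, the Pol III U6 promoter gives constitutive sgRNA transcription. A separate cassette uses the EF-1α core promoter with its intron A to express puromycin N-acetyltransferase, stabilised by a WPRE, so transduced mammalian cells can be selected with puromycin. No Cas9 coding sequence is annotated, so the construct appears to supply only the guide and would need Cas9 from another source. The record describes its purpose as constitutive lentiviral expression, and it was deposited with a study of alternative splicing and the mesenchymal cell state in human breast cancer. This is consistent with its use to perturb RBFOX1 in human cells.
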