Addgene plasmid #115452: pXPR_BRD003-sgRBFOX1-2098
Purpose: Constitutive lentiviral expression
Depositing lab: William Hahn. Depositing organization: Dana-Farber Cancer Institute. Publication: An alternative splicing switch in FLNB promotes the mesenchymal cell state in human breast cancer. Li J, Choi PS, Chaffer CL, Labella K, Hwang JH, Giacomelli AO, Kim JW, Ilic N, Doench JG, Ly SH, Dai C, Hagel K, Hong AL, Gjoerup O, Goel S, Ge JY, Root DE, Zhao JJ, Brooks AN, Weinberg RA, Hahn WC. Elife. 2018 Jul 30;7. pii: 37184. doi: 10.7554/eLife.37184. 37184 PubMed 30059005.
Backbone
  Vector backbone: pXPR_BRD003
  Backbone manufacturer: Broad Institute - Genetic Perturbation Platform
  Vector type: Mammalian Expression, Lentiviral, CRISPR
  Selectable markers: Puromycin
Growth in bacteria
  Bacterial resistance: Ampicillin, 100 μg/mL
  Growth temperature: 37°C
  Growth strain: NEB Stable
  Copy number: High Copy
Gene/Insert
  Gene/Insert name: sgRBFOX1-2098
  gRNA/shRNA sequence: AAGTATATACAAGTGAACTG
  Species: H. sapiens (human)
  Entrez Gene: RBFOX1 (a.k.a. 2BP1, A2BP1, FOX-1, FOX1, HRNBP1)
  Cloning method: Unknown
  Sequencing primers: 5′ LKO.1 5'
Terms and licenses: Academic/Nonprofit Terms; Industry Terms: Not Available to Industry
How to cite: pXPR_BRD003-sgRBFOX1-2098 was a gift from William Hahn (Addgene plasmid # 115452 ; http://n2t.net/addgene:115452 ; RRID:Addgene_115452)
