>Addgene plasmid #115452 | pXPR_BRD003-sgRBFOX1-2098 | depositor partial sequence | sequence record 217535 | LKO.1 5' sequence
ATATATCTTGTGGAAAGGACGAAACACCGAAGTATATACAAGTGAACTGGTTTTAGAGCTAGAAATAGCA
AGTTAAAATAAGGCTAGTCCGTTATCAACTTGAAAAAGTGGCACCGAGTCGGTGCTTTTTTAAGCTTGGC
GTAACTAGATCTTGAGACAAATGGCAGTATTCATCCACAATTTTAAAAGAAAAGGGGGGATTGGGGGGTA
CAGTGCAGGGGAAAGAATAGTAGACATAATAGCAACAGACATACAAACTAAAGAATTACAAAAACAAATT
ACAAAAATTCAAAATTTTCGGGTTTATTACAGGGACAGCAGAGATCCACTTTGGCGCCGGCTCGAGGGGG
CCCGGGTGCAAAGATGGATAAAGTTTTAAACAGAGAGGAATCTTTGCAGCTAATGGACCTTCTAGGTCTT
GAAAGGAGTGGGAATTGGCTCCGGTGCCCGTCAGTGGGCAGAGCGCACATCGCCCACAGTCCCCGAGAAG
TTGGGGGGAGGGGTCGGCAATTGATCCGGTGCC
